Addgene plasmid #243686: pJL163
Purpose: Stably expresses ALDH18A1 CDS with its endogenous 5'UTR and 3'UTR
Depositing lab: Jonathan Weissman. Depositing organization: Whitehead Institute for Biomedical Research. Publication: Proximity-specific ribosome profiling reveals the logic of localized mitochondrial translation. Luo J, Khandwala S, Hu J, Lee SY, Hickey KL, Levine ZG, Harper JW, Ting AY, Weissman JS. Cell. 2025 Aug 25:S0092-8674(25)00916-X. doi: 10.1016/j.cell.2025.08.002. PubMed 40876456.
Backbone
  Vector backbone: pJL130/pjjca526
  Vector type: Lentiviral
  Selectable markers: Puromycin
Growth in bacteria
  Bacterial resistance: Ampicillin, 100 μg/mL
  Growth temperature: 37°C
  Growth strain: NEB Stable
  Copy number: High Copy
Gene/Insert
  Gene/Insert name: UTRs and CDS of ALDH18A1
  Species: H. sapiens (human)
  Entrez Gene: ALDH18A1 (a.k.a. ADCL3, ARCL3A, GSAS, P5CS, PYCS, SPG9, SPG9A, SPG9B)
  Promoter: EF1a
  Cloning method: Gibson Cloning
Terms and licenses: Academic/Nonprofit Terms; Industry Terms: Not Available to Industry
How to cite: pJL163 was a gift from Jonathan Weissman (Addgene plasmid # 243686 ; http://n2t.net/addgene:243686 ; RRID:Addgene_243686)
