[The description below was written by a language model from this plasmid's Addgene catalogue record and pLannotate feature annotations shown in this document.]
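Description:
pJL163 is a third-generation-style HIV-1 lentiviral transfer plasmid, built on the pJL130/pjjca526 backbone, for stable expression of human ALDH18A1 in mammalian cells. In bacteria it is maintained through a high-copy ColE1/pUC-type origin and selected with ampicillin (AmpR under its own bla promoter). An f1 origin is also present. Outside the viral region sits an SV40/EM7-driven BleoR cassette with an SV40 poly(A) signal, a backbone remnant that would not be packaged into virus.

The viral genome is transcribed from a CMV enhancer/promoter fused to a truncated 5' LTR, followed by the Ψ packaging signal with a gag fragment, the RRE for Rev-dependent nuclear export, and the cPPT/CTS. Two expression units lie back to back between these elements and the 3' LTR. On the forward strand, the EF-1α promoter drives the ALDH18A1 coding sequence, which encodes P5CS, the bifunctional enzyme that converts glutamate to glutamate 5-semialdehyde in proline, ornithine and arginine biosynthesis. The unannotated stretches flanking the CDS are consistent with the catalogue statement that the endogenous 5' and 3' UTRs are included. No epitope tag or reporter is annotated. In the opposite orientation, an hPGK promoter drives puromycin N-acetyltransferase followed by a WPRE, giving puromycin selection of transduced cells. A bGH poly(A) signal lies downstream of the 3' LTR region.

Keeping the native UTRs retains any transcript-level regulatory information they carry. This fits the associated study on proximity-specific ribosome profiling and localized mitochondrial translation, although the record does not describe the specific experiment.
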