Features (pLannotate 1.2.2; 34 found; start..end, strand, type, name):
     31..83      -  misc_feature   bom (fragment): basis of mobility region from pBR322
    238..617     +  enhancer       CMV enhancer: human cytomegalovirus immediate early enhancer
    618..817     +  promoter       CMV promoter: human cytomegalovirus (CMV) immediate early promoter
    835..1015    +  LTR            5' LTR (truncated): truncated 5' long terminal repeat (LTR) from HIV-1
   1062..1187    +  misc_feature   HIV-1 Ψ: packaging signal of human immunodeficiency virus type 1
   1171..1534    +  CDS            HIV-1 gag (fragment): gag protein from human immunodeficiency virus 1; gag
   1680..1913    +  misc_feature   RRE: The Rev response element (RRE) of HIV-1 allows for Rev-dependent mRNA export from the nucleus to the cytoplasm.
   2290..2390    +  CDS            Rev (fragment): human immunodeficiency virus 1 (HIV-1) Rev protein; rev; enhances nuclear export of unspliced and incompletely spliced viral mRNAs
   2440..2557    +  misc_feature   cPPT/CTS: central polypurine tract and central termination sequence of HIV-1
   2610..3198    -  misc_feature   WPRE: woodchuck hepatitis virus posttranscriptional regulatory element
   3201..3222    -  misc_feature   MCS (fragment): pBluescript multiple cloning site
   3229..3825    -  CDS            PuroR (fragment): puromycin N-acetyltransferase; pac from Streptomyces; confers resistance to puromycin
   3837..4337    -  promoter       hPGK promoter: human phosphoglycerate kinase 1 promoter
   4351..4417    +  CDS            small t antigen (fragment): SV40 (simian virus 40) small t antigen
   4424..5602    +  promoter       EF-1α promoter: strong constitutive promoter for human elongation factor EF-1α
   5754..8138    +  CDS            ALDH18A1 (sequence withheld): P5CS_HUMAN - Also known as GSAS, P5CS, PYCS. Experimental evidence at protein level: Swiss-Prot protein existence level 1. Bifunctional enzyme that converts glutamate to glutamate 5- semialdehyde, an intermediate in the biosynthesis of proline, ornithine and arginine. From Homo sapiens (Human).
   8994..9056    +  CDS            nef (fragment): NEF_HV1Z2 - Experimental evidence at protein level: Swiss-Prot protein existence level 1. Extracellular Nef protein targets CD4(+) T-lymphocytes for apoptosis by interacting with CXCR4 surface receptors. From Human immunodeficiency virus type 1 group M subtype D (isolate Z2/CDC-Z34) (HIV-1).
   9058..9370    +  LTR            5' LTR (fragment): 5' long terminal repeat (LTR) from HIV-1
   9378..9558    +  LTR            5' LTR (truncated): truncated 5' long terminal repeat (LTR) from HIV-1
   9590..9814    +  polyA_signal   bGH poly(A) signal: bovine growth hormone polyadenylation signal
   9818..9839    +  promoter       SV40 promoter (fragment): SV40 enhancer and early promoter
   9860..10288   +  rep_origin     f1 ori (sequence partly withheld): f1 bacteriophage origin of replication; arrow indicates direction of (+) strand synthesis
  10302..10631   +  promoter       SV40 promoter: SV40 enhancer and early promoter
  10679..10726   +  promoter       EM7 promoter: synthetic bacterial promoter&nbsp
  10745..11119   +  CDS            BleoR: antibiotic-binding protein; Sh ble from Streptoalloteichus hindustanus; confers resistance to bleomycin, phleomycin, and Zeocin™
  11129..11254   +  CDS            ble (fragment): BLE_KLEPN - Experimental evidence at protein level: Swiss-Prot protein existence level 1. Binding protein with a strong affinity to the bleomycin family of antibiotics. Binds to CL990; an antimitotic-antibiotic compound. From Klebsiella pneumoniae.
  11249..11370   +  polyA_signal   SV40 poly(A) signal: SV40 polyadenylation signal
  11441..11463   -  protein_bind   lac operator (fragment): The lac repressor binds to the lac operator to inhibit transcription in E. coli. This inhibition can be relieved by adding lactose or isopropyl-β-D-thiogalactopyranoside (IPTG). lac repressor encoded by lacI
  11467..11497   -  promoter       lac promoter: promoter for the E. coli lac operon
  11512..11533   -  protein_bind   CAP binding site: CAP binding activates transcription in the presence of cAMP. E. coli catabolite activator protein
  11546..11638   -  CDS            lacI (fragment): lac repressor; lacI; The lac repressor binds to the lac operator to inhibit transcription in E. coli. This inhibition can be relieved by adding lactose or isopropyl-β-D-thiogalactopyranoside (IPTG).
  11821..12409   -  rep_origin     ori: high-copy-number ColE1/pMB1/pBR322/pUC origin of replication
  12580..13440   -  CDS            AmpR: β-lactamase; bla; confers resistance to ampicillin, carbenicillin, and related antibiotics
  13441..13545   -  promoter       AmpR promoter: bla
>Addgene plasmid #243686 | pJL163 | addgene full sequence | sequence record 489136 | Addgene NGS Result
GTCGACGGATCGGGAGATCTCCCGATCCCCTATGGTGCACTCTCAGTACAATCTGCTCTGATGCCGCATA
GTTAAGCCAGTATCTGCTCCCTGCTTGTGTGTTGGAGGTCGCTGAGTAGTGCGCGAGCAAAATTTAAGCT
ACAACAAGGCAAGGCTTGACCGACAATTGCATGAAGAATCTGCTTAGGGTTAGGCGTTTTGCGCTGCTTC
GCGATGTACGGGCCAGATATACGCGTTGACATTGATTATTGACTAGTTATTAATAGTAATCAATTACGGG
GTCATTAGTTCATAGCCCATATATGGAGTTCCGCGTTACATAACTTACGGTAAATGGCCCGCCTGGCTGA
CCGCCCAACGACCCCCGCCCATTGACGTCAATAATGACGTATGTTCCCATAGTAACGCCAATAGGGACTT
TCCATTGACGTCAATGGGTGGAGTATTTACGGTAAACTGCCCACTTGGCAGTACATCAAGTGTATCATAT
GCCAAGTACGCCCCCTATTGACGTCAATGACGGTAAATGGCCCGCCTGGCATTATGCCCAGTACATGACC
TTATGGGACTTTCCTACTTGGCAGTACATCTACGTATTAGTCATCGCTATTACCATGGTGATGCGGTTTT
GGCAGTACATCAATGGGCGTGGATAGCGGTTTGACTCACGGGGATTTCCAAGTCTCCACCCCATTGACGT
CAATGGGAGTTTGTTTTGGCACCAAAATCAACGGGACTTTCCAAAATGTCGTAACAACTCCGCCCCATTG
ACGCAAATGGGCGGTAGGCGTGTACGGTGGGAGGTCTATATAAGCAGCGCGTTTTGCCTGTACTGGGTCT
CTCTGGTTAGACCAGATCTGAGCCTGGGAGCTCTCTGGCTAACTAGGGAACCCACTGCTTAAGCCTCAAT
AAAGCTTGCCTTGAGTGCTTCAAGTAGTGTGTGCCCGTCTGTTGTGTGACTCTGGTAACTAGAGATCCCT
CAGACCCTTTTAGTCAGTGTGGAAAATCTCTAGCAGTGGCGCCCGAACAGGGACTTGAAAGCGAAAGGGA
AACCAGAGGAGCTCTCTCGACGCAGGACTCGGCTTGCTGAAGCGCGCACGGCAAGAGGCGAGGGGCGGCG
ACTGGTGAGTACGCCAAAAATTTTGACTAGCGGAGGCTAGAAGGAGAGAGATGGGTGCGAGAGCGTCAGT
ATTAAGCGGGGGAGAATTAGATCGCGATGGGAAAAAATTCGGTTAAGGCCAGGGGGAAAGAAAAAATATA
AATTAAAACATATAGTATGGGCAAGCAGGGAGCTAGAACGATTCGCAGTTAATCCTGGCCTGTTAGAAAC
ATCAGAAGGCTGTAGACAAATACTGGGACAGCTACAACCATCCCTTCAGACAGGATCAGAAGAACTTAGA
TCATTATATAATACAGTAGCAACCCTCTATTGTGTGCATCAAAGGATAGAGATAAAAGACACCAAGGAAG
CTTTAGACAAGATAGAGGAAGAGCAAAACAAAAGTAAGACCACCGCACAGCAAGCGGCCGCTGATCTTCA
GACCTGGAGGAGGAGATATGAGGGACAATTGGAGAAGTGAATTATATAAATATAAAGTAGTAAAAATTGA
ACCATTAGGAGTAGCACCCACCAAGGCAAAGAGAAGAGTGGTGCAGAGAGAAAAAAGAGCAGTGGGAATA
GGAGCTTTGTTCCTTGGGTTCTTGGGAGCAGCAGGAAGCACTATGGGCGCAGCGTCAATGACGCTGACGG
TACAGGCCAGACAATTATTGTCTGGTATAGTGCAGCAGCAGAACAATTTGCTGAGGGCTATTGAGGCGCA
ACAGCATCTGTTGCAACTCACAGTCTGGGGCATCAAGCAGCTCCAGGCAAGAATCCTGGCTGTGGAAAGA
TACCTAAAGGATCAACAGCTCCTGGGGATTTGGGGTTGCTCTGGAAAACTCATTTGCACCACTGCTGTGC
CTTGGAATGCTAGTTGGAGTAATAAATCTCTGGAACAGATTTGGAATCACACGACCTGGATGGAGTGGGA
CAGAGAAATTAACAATTACACAAGCTTAATACACTCCTTAATTGAAGAATCGCAAAACCAGCAAGAAAAG
AATGAACAAGAATTATTGGAATTAGATAAATGGGCAAGTTTGTGGAATTGGTTTAACATAACAAATTGGC
TGTGGTATATAAAATTATTCATAATGATAGTAGGAGGCTTGGTAGGTTTAAGAATAGTTTTTGCTGTACT
TTCTATAGTGAATAGAGTTAGGCAGGGATATTCACCATTATCGTTTCAGACCCACCTCCCAACCCCGAGG
GGACCCGACAGGCCCGAAGGAATAGAAGAAGAAGGTGGAGAGAGAGACAGAGACAGATCCATTCGATTAG
TGAACGGATCGGCACTGCGTGCGCCAATTCTGCAGACAAATGGCAGTATTCATCCACAATTTTAAAAGAA
AAGGGGGGATTGGGGGGTACAGTGCAGGGGAAAGAATAGTAGACATAATAGCAACAGACATACAAACTAA
AGAATTACAAAAACAAATTACAAAAATTCAAAATTTTCGGGTTTATTACAGGGACAGCAGAGATCCAGTT
TGGTTAATTAGCTAGCGATGCGGGGAGGCGGCCCAAAGGGAGATCCGACTCGTCTGAGGGCGAAGGCGAA
GACGCGGAAGAGGCCGCAGAGCCGGCAGCAGGCCGCGGGAAGGAAGGTCCGCTGGATTGAGGGCCGAAGG
GACGTAGCAGAAGGACGTCCCGCGCAGAATCCAGGTGGCAACACAGGCGAGCAGCCAAGGAAAGGACGAT
GATTTCCCCGACAACACCACGGAATTGTCAGTGCCCAACAGCCGAGCCCCTGTCCAGCAGCGGGCAAGGC
AGGCGGCGATGAGTTCCGCCGTGGCAATAGGGAGGGGGAAAGCGAAAGTCCCGGAAAGGAGCTGACAGGT
GGTGGCAATGCCCCAACCAGTGGGGGTTGCGTCAGCAAACACAGTGCACACCACGCCACGTTGCCTGACA
ACGGGCCACAACTCCTCATAAAGAGACAGCAACCAGGATTTATACAAGGAGGAGAAAATGAAAGCCATAC
GGGAAGCAATAGCATGATACAAAGGCATTAAAGCAGCGTATCCACATAGCGTAAAAGGAGCAACATAGTT
AAGAATACCAGTCAATCTTTCACAAATTTTGTAATCCAGAGGTTGATTACCGATAAGCTTGATATCGAAT
TCTTAACTGGCACCGGGCTTGCGGGTCATGCACCAGGTGCGCGGTCCTTCGGGCACCTCGACGTCGGCGG
TGACGGTGAAGCCGAGCCGCTCGTAGAAGGGGAGGTTGCGGGGCGCGGAGGTCTCCAGGAAGGCGGGCAC
CCCGGCGCGCTCGGCCGCCTCCACTCCGGGGAGCACGACGGCGCTGCCCAGACCCTTGCCCTGGTGGTCG
GGCGAGACGCCGACGGTGGCCAGGAACCACGCGGGCTCCTTGGGCCGGTGCGGCGCCAGGAGGCCTTCCA
TCTGTTGCTGCGCGGCCAGCCGGGAACCGCTCAACTCGGCCATGCGCGGGCCGATCTCGGCGAACACCGC
CCCCGCTTCGACGCTCTCCGGCGTGGTCCAGACCGCCACGGCGGCGCCGTCGTCCGCGACCCACACCTTG
CCGATGTCGAGCCCGACGCGCGTGAGGAAGAGTTCTTGCAGCTCGGTGACCCGCTCGATGTGGCGGTCCG
GATCGACGGTGTGGCGCGTGGCGGGGTAGTCGGCGAACGCGGCGGCGAGGGTGCGTACGGCCCTGGGGAC
GTCGTCGCGGGTGGCGAGGCGCACCGTGGGCTTGTACTCGGTCATGGTGGTACCCCCTGGGGAGAGAGGT
CGGTGATTCGGTCAACGAGGGAGCCGACTGCCGACGTGCGCTCCGGAGGCTTGCAGAATGCGGAACACCG
CGCGGGCAGGAACAGGGCCCACACTACCGCCCCACACCCCGCCTCCCGCACCGCCCCTTCCCGGCCGCTG
CTCTCGGCGCGCCCTGCTGAGCAGCCGCTATTGGCCACAGCCCATCGCGGTCGGCGCGCTGCCATTGCTC
CCTGGCGCTGTCCGTCTGCGAGGGTACTAGTGAGACGTGCGGCTTCCGTTTGTCACGTCCGGCACGCCGC
GAACCGCAAGGAACCTTCCCGACTTAGGGGCGGAGCAGGAAGCGTCGCCGGGGGGCCCACAAGGGTAGCG
GCGAAGATCCGGGTGACGCTGCGAACGGACGTGAAGAATGTGCGAGACCCAGGGTCGGCGCCGCTGCGTT
TCCCGGAACCACGCCCAGAGCAGCCGCGTCCCTGCGCAAACCCAGGGCTGCCTTGGAAAAGGCGCAAATC
GATTGCAAAGATGGATAAAGTTTTAAACAGAGAGGAATCTTTGCAGCTAATGGACCTTCTAGGTCTTGAA
AGGAGTGGGAATTGGCTCCGGTGCCCGTCAGTGGGCAGAGCGCACATCGCCCACAGTCCCCGAGAAGTTG
GGGGGAGGGGTCGGCAATTGAACCGGTGCCTAGAGAAGGTGGCGCGGGGTAAACTGGGAAAGTGATGTCG
TGTACTGGCTCCGCCTTTTTCCCGAGGGTGGGGGAGAACCGTATATAAGTGCAGTAGTCGCCGTGAACGT
TCTTTTTCGCAACGGGTTTGCCGCCAGAACACAGGTAAGTGCCGTGTGTGGTTCCCGCGGGCCTGGCCTC
TTTACGGGTTATGGCCCTTGCGTGCCTTGAATTACTTCCACCTGGCTGCAGTACGTGATTCTTGATCCCG
AGCTTCGGGTTGGAAGTGGGTGGGAGAGTTCGAGGCCTTGCGCTTAAGGAGCCCCTTCGCCTCGTGCTTG
AGTTGAGGCCTGGCCTGGGCGCTGGGGCCGCCGCGTGCGAATCTGGTGGCACCTTCGCGCCTGTCTCGCT
GCTTTCGATAAGTCTCTAGCCATTTAAAATTTTTGATGACCTGCTGCGACGCTTTTTTTCTGGCAAGATA
GTCTTGTAAATGCGGGCCAAGATCTGCACACTGGTATTTCGGTTTTTGGGGCCGCGGGCGGCGACGGGGC
CCGTGCGTCCCAGCGCACATGTTCGGCGAGGCGGGGCCTGCGAGCGCGGCCACCGAGAATCGGACGGGGG
TAGTCTCAAGCTGGCCGGCCTGCTCTGGTGCCTGGCCTCGCGCCGCCGTGTATCGCCCCGCCCTGGGCGG
CAAGGCTGGCCCGGTCGGCACCAGTTGCGTGAGCGGAAAGATGGCCGCTTCCCGGCCCTGCTGCAGGGAG
CTCAAAATGGAGGACGCGGCGCTCGGGAGAGCGGGCGGGTGAGTCACCCACACAAAGGAAAAGGGCCTTT
CCGTCCTCAGCCGTCGCTTCATGTGACTCCACGGAGTACCGGGCGCCGTCCAGGCACCTCGATTAGTTCT
CGAGCTTTTGGAGTACGTCGTCTTTAGGTTGGGGGGAGGGGTTTTATGCGATGGAGTTTCCCCACACTGA
GTGGGTGGAGACTGAAGTTAGGCCAGCTTGGCACTTGATGTAATTCTCCTTGGAATTTGCCCTTTTTGAG
TTTGGATCTTGGTTCATTCTCAAGCCTCAGACAGTGGTTCAAAGTTTTTTTCTTCCATTTCAGGTGTCGT
GACCTGCAGGATCGTGCGGGACGTGGACGGAAGAAAAAAGAGAGTGAGCGAGCGCCGGAATCAGCCCGGC
GTGGAGTGCGGACCCGCGGTAGTGCCAGGGGGCGAAGGCGGCGGTGGTGAGGAAGATACTTTGGTTAGTG
ACCACATCGCAGC
[2385 nt withheld, positions 5754-8138]
TGATTAGTCTGCTGAAACAAGCCGCCTGAACGCGTTAAGTCGACAAAGAGCCAGGAAAACCCGGGAATTT
TCCAAAAGGTCTTCACGTTAAACTTGTCTTATCTCAGGAGAGAGCCCGCTCTTGTCTCCCAGTTCCTGGT
AGGGTCTGCCTGTTGGAAAGTGTACCTGGATGCTTCTGGGCTCCGTTTGGCAATAGCAGTCTTGGCTGAT
GTGCACAGTCTGGCTCCCAGCTCACCCTTTTTTTTTAAAGTAAGAAAATAGTTGCTACCGATAGGGACTT
TGCCAAGTCCAATTATCTTCTAGGATTGAAAGGTGCATTTTCCCCATAAAAAAGGCGAGGAAAACCCATG
GCTGCTTTGTGTCACCTCAGTGACTTACAGTCCCCCTTGGCATTTAGTTGGTACTAGAGCCAGTCATCCT
TAACAAATCTTTTCACATTTTATTTCTTTCACATGTAGTCATCTTCAAAAAGGAAAGATTTGGAATTTTA
GAAAAGGGGCAACTCTTCTTTTTAGCATTCTCATCAGAAAGTCACAAAAATCGATGGAATCATTTCCACT
GGGAAGATTGACCTTTTGTATTTATTTGTGGGGTAAATTAATAAGCATTCCAGATGCTTGCAGCTTCCTG
CATCCAGGAGATGCTGTGTTCCCCGTGATGCAGCTGGAACCCAAGCTGCAGCAGGAGATGCAAGTTTCAG
GATGTTCCCCACTGAGCTGGAGGAATATCTACAGCAGTGATGCTTGAAATTTTTGTATGAATTATTTTGT
CGTCCTACCCTTTTCCTCCAAAACAAAAATTAGAGGATTATTTTAATACTTTGGATTCTTCCCCCTTTTT
TGAGATTAATTAACTTTAAGACCAATGACTTACAAGGCAGCTGTAGATCTTAGCCACTTTTTAAAAGAAA
AGGGGGGACTGGAAGGGCTAATTCACTCCCAACGAAGACAAGATATCCTTGATCTGTGGATCTACCACAC
ACAAGGCTACTTCCCTGATTGGCAGAACTACACACCAGGGCCAGGGATCAGATATCCACTGACCTTTGGA
TGGTGCTACAAGCTAGTACCAGTTGAGCAAGAGAAGGTAGAAGAAGCCAATGAAGGAGAGAACACCCGCT
TGTTACACCCTGTGAGCCTGCATGGGATGGATGACCCGGAGAGAGAAGTATTAGAGTGGAGGTTTGACAG
CCGCCTAGCATTTCATCACATGGCCCGAGAGCTGCATCCGGACTGTACTGGGTCTCTCTGGTTAGACCAG
ATCTGAGCCTGGGAGCTCTCTGGCTAACTAGGGAACCCACTGCTTAAGCCTCAATAAAGCTTGCCTTGAG
TGCTTCAAGTAGTGTGTGCCCGTCTGTTGTGTGACTCTGGTAACTAGAGATCCCTCAGACCCTTTTAGTC
AGTGTGGAAAATCTCTAGCAGGGCCCGTTTAAACCCGCTGATCAGCCTCGACTGTGCCTTCTAGTTGCCA
GCCATCTGTTGTTTGCCCCTCCCCCGTGCCTTCCTTGACCCTGGAAGGTGCCACTCCCACTGTCCTTTCC
TAATAAAATGAGGAAATTGCATCGCATTGTCTGAGTAGGTGTCATTCTATTCTGGGGGGTGGGGTGGGGC
AGGACAGCAAGGGGGAGGATTGGGAAGACAATAGCAGGCATGCTGGGGATGCGGTGGGCTCTATGGCTTC
TGAGGCGGAAAGAACCAGCTGGGGCTCTAGGGGGTATCCCC
[124 nt withheld, positions 9860-9983]
C
[91 nt withheld, positions 9985-10075]
A
[49 nt withheld, positions 10077-10125]
CCTTTGACGTTGGAGTCCACGTTCTTT
[37 nt withheld, positions 10153-10189]
ACCCTATCTCGGTCTATTCTTTTGATTTATAAGGGATTTTGCCGATTTCGGCCTATTGGTTAAAAAATGA
GCTGATTTAACAAAAATTTAACGCGAATTAATTCTGTGGAATGTGTGTCAGTTAGGGTGTGGAAAGTCCC
CAGGCTCCCCAGCAGGCAGAAGTATGCAAAGCATGCATCTCAATTAGTCAGCAACCAGGTGTGGAAAGTC
CCCAGGCTCCCCAGCAGGCAGAAGTATGCAAAGCATGCATCTCAATTAGTCAGCAACCATAGTCCCGCCC
CTAACTCCGCCCATCCCGCCCCTAACTCCGCCCAGTTCCGCCCATTCTCCGCCCCATGGCTGACTAATTT
TTTTTATTTATGCAGAGGCCGAGGCCGCCTCTGCCTCTGAGCTATTCCAGAAGTAGTGAGGAGGCTTTTT
TGGAGGCCTAGGCTTTTGCAAAAAGCTCCCGGGAGCTTGTATATCCATTTTCGGATCTGATCAGCACGTG
TTGACAATTAATCATCGGCATAGTATATCGGCATAGTATAATACGACAAGGTGAGGAACTAAACCATGGC
CAAGTTGACCAGTGCCGTTCCGGTGCTCACCGCGCGCGACGTCGCCGGAGCGGTCGAGTTCTGGACCGAC
CGGCTCGGGTTCTCCCGGGACTTCGTGGAGGACGACTTCGCCGGTGTGGTCCGGGACGACGTGACCCTGT
TCATCAGCGCGGTCCAGGACCAGGTGGTGCCGGACAACACCCTGGCCTGGGTGTGGGTGCGCGGCCTGGA
CGAGCTGTACGCCGAGTGGTCGGAGGTCGTGTCCACGAACTTCCGGGACGCCTCCGGGCCGGCCATGACC
GAGATCGGCGAGCAGCCGTGGGGGCGGGAGTTCGCCCTGCGCGACCCGGCCGGCAACTGCGTGCACTTCG
TGGCCGAGGAGCAGGACTGACACGTGCTACGAGATTTCGATTCCACCGCCGCCTTCTATGAAAGGTTGGG
CTTCGGAATCGTTTTCCGGGACGCCGGCTGGATGATCCTCCAGCGCGGGGATCTCATGCTGGAGTTCTTC
GCCCACCCCAACTTGTTTATTGCAGCTTATAATGGTTACAAATAAAGCAATAGCATCACAAATTTCACAA
ATAAAGCATTTTTTTCACTGCATTCTAGTTGTGGTTTGTCCAAACTCATCAATGTATCTTATCATGTCTG
TATACCGTCGACCTCTAGCTAGAGCTTGGCGTAATCATGGTCATAGCTGTTTCCTGTGTGAAATTGTTAT
CCGCTCACAATTCCACACAACATACGAGCCGGAAGCATAAAGTGTAAAGCCTGGGGTGCCTAATGAGTGA
GCTAACTCACATTAATTGCGTTGCGCTCACTGCCCGCTTTCCAGTCGGGAAACCTGTCGTGCCAGCTGCA
TTAATGAATCGGCCAACGCGCGGGGAGAGGCGGTTTGCGTATTGGGCGCTCTTCCGCTTCCTCGCTCACT
GACTCGCTGCGCTCGGTCGTTCGGCTGCGGCGAGCGGTATCAGCTCACTCAAAGGCGGTAATACGGTTAT
CCACAGAATCAGGGGATAACGCAGGAAAGAACATGTGAGCAAAAGGCCAGCAAAAGGCCAGGAACCGTAA
AAAGGCCGCGTTGCTGGCGTTTTTCCATAGGCTCCGCCCCCCTGACGAGCATCACAAAAATCGACGCTCA
AGTCAGAGGTGGCGAAACCCGACAGGACTATAAAGATACCAGGCGTTTCCCCCTGGAAGCTCCCTCGTGC
GCTCTCCTGTTCCGACCCTGCCGCTTACCGGATACCTGTCCGCCTTTCTCCCTTCGGGAAGCGTGGCGCT
TTCTCATAGCTCACGCTGTAGGTATCTCAGTTCGGTGTAGGTCGTTCGCTCCAAGCTGGGCTGTGTGCAC
GAACCCCCCGTTCAGCCCGACCGCTGCGCCTTATCCGGTAACTATCGTCTTGAGTCCAACCCGGTAAGAC
ACGACTTATCGCCACTGGCAGCAGCCACTGGTAACAGGATTAGCAGAGCGAGGTATGTAGGCGGTGCTAC
AGAGTTCTTGAAGTGGTGGCCTAACTACGGCTACACTAGAAGAACAGTATTTGGTATCTGCGCTCTGCTG
AAGCCAGTTACCTTCGGAAAAAGAGTTGGTAGCTCTTGATCCGGCAAACAAACCACCGCTGGTAGCGGTG
GTTTTTTTGTTTGCAAGCAGCAGATTACGCGCAGAAAAAAAGGATCTCAAGAAGATCCTTTGATCTTTTC
TACGGGGTCTGACGCTCAGTGGAACGAAAACTCACGTTAAGGGATTTTGGTCATGAGATTATCAAAAAGG
ATCTTCACCTAGATCCTTTTAAATTAAAAATGAAGTTTTAAATCAATCTAAAGTATATATGAGTAAACTT
GGTCTGACAGTTACCAATGCTTAATCAGTGAGGCACCTATCTCAGCGATCTGTCTATTTCGTTCATCCAT
AGTTGCCTGACTCCCCGTCGTGTAGATAACTACGATACGGGAGGGCTTACCATCTGGCCCCAGTGCTGCA
ATGATACCGCGAGACCCACGCTCACCGGCTCCAGATTTATCAGCAATAAACCAGCCAGCCGGAAGGGCCG
AGCGCAGAAGTGGTCCTGCAACTTTATCCGCCTCCATCCAGTCTATTAATTGTTGCCGGGAAGCTAGAGT
AAGTAGTTCGCCAGTTAATAGTTTGCGCAACGTTGTTGCCATTGCTACAGGCATCGTGGTGTCACGCTCG
TCGTTTGGTATGGCTTCATTCAGCTCCGGTTCCCAACGATCAAGGCGAGTTACATGATCCCCCATGTTGT
GCAAAAAAGCGGTTAGCTCCTTCGGTCCTCCGATCGTTGTCAGAAGTAAGTTGGCCGCAGTGTTATCACT
CATGGTTATGGCAGCACTGCATAATTCTCTTACTGTCATGCCATCCGTAAGATGCTTTTCTGTGACTGGT
GAGTACTCAACCAAGTCATTCTGAGAATAGTGTATGCGGCGACCGAGTTGCTCTTGCCCGGCGTCAATAC
GGGATAATACCGCGCCACATAGCAGAACTTTAAAAGTGCTCATCATTGGAAAACGTTCTTCGGGGCGAAA
ACTCTCAAGGATCTTACCGCTGTTGAGATCCAGTTCGATGTAACCCACTCGTGCACCCAACTGATCTTCA
GCATCTTTTACTTTCACCAGCGTTTCTGGGTGAGCAAAAACAGGAAGGCAAAATGCCGCAAAAAAGGGAA
TAAGGGCGACACGGAAATGTTGAATACTCATACTCTTCCTTTTTCAATATTATTGAAGCATTTATCAGGG
TTATTGTCTCATGAGCGGATACATATTTGAATGTATTTAGAAAAATAAACAAATAGGGGTTCCGCGCACA
TTTCCCCGAAAAGTGCCACCTGAC
